Addgene plasmid #241497: pMIHP-16175 AU1.HA.VSVG
Purpose: (Empty Backbone) AU1.HA.VSVG Flow Code Plasmid This plasmid is to be used with mRNAs.
Depositing lab: Adrian Liston. Depositing organization: Babraham Institute. Publication: The tissue-resident regulatory T cell pool is shaped by transient multi-tissue migration and a conserved residency program. Burton OT, Bricard O, Tareen S, Gergelits V, Andrews S, Biggins L, Roca CP, Whyte C, Junius S, Brajic A, Pasciuto E, Ali M, Lemaitre P, Schlenner SM, Ishigame H, Brown BD, Dooley J, Liston A. Immunity. 2024 Jul 9;57(7):1586-1602.e10. doi: 10.1016/j.immuni.2024.05.023. Epub 2024 Jun 18. PubMed 38897202.
Backbone
  Vector backbone: Retroviral plasmid
  Vector type: Retroviral
  Tag / fusion protein: AU1; HA; VSVG
Growth in bacteria
  Bacterial resistance: Ampicillin, 100 μg/mL
  Growth temperature: 30°C
  Growth strain: NEB Stable
  Copy number: Unknown
Gene/Insert
  Gene/Insert name: None
Resource information
  A portion of this plasmid was derived from a plasmid made by: The plasmids were generated using pro-code vectors received from Dr Brian Brown at Mount Sinai and we have their permission via email for these to be deposited.
Terms and licenses: Academic/Nonprofit Terms; Industry Terms: Not Available to Industry
Depositor comments: Any stbl competent cell strain can be used for growing this plasmid.
How to cite: pMIHP-16175 AU1.HA.VSVG was a gift from Adrian Liston (Addgene plasmid # 241497 ; http://n2t.net/addgene:241497 ; RRID:Addgene_241497)
