[The description below was written by a language model from this plasmid's Addgene catalogue record and pLannotate feature annotations shown in this document.]
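Description:
pMIHP-16175 AU1.HA.VSVG is an MSCV-type gammaretroviral transfer plasmid deposited as an empty backbone and described as a "Flow Code" vector. It carries a combinatorial epitope barcode made up of the AU1, HA and VSV-G tags. The proviral region is bounded by 5' and 3' long terminal repeats from murine embryonic stem cell virus. Downstream of the 5' LTR lie the MESV Ψ packaging signal and a truncated MMLV gag segment lacking its start codon, which together promote efficient encapsidation of the genomic RNA when viral proteins are supplied in trans by packaging cells. No separate internal promoter is annotated, so expression presumably relies on the 5' LTR.

Between gag and an EMCV IRES there is only a short unannotated gap, which is presumably where a gene of interest or other cargo would be inserted, though the record does not state the cloning site. The IRES drives translation of a mouse histone H2B (H2bc3) coding sequence, followed by an HA tag match. The AU1 and VSV-G epitopes listed in the catalogue are not individually annotated, but probably sit alongside HA as a C-terminal fusion. On that reading, the tag combination would be carried on a nuclear, chromatin-bound protein and could be read out by antibody staining and flow cytometry, so that differently barcoded cell populations could be pooled and then resolved. The design derives in part from Pro-Code vectors. The purpose field says the plasmid is to be used with mRNAs but does not elaborate.

The bacterial backbone carries a high-copy ColE1/pUC-type origin and AmpR for ampicillin selection, plus nonfunctional remnants of lacZα, lacI, rop, bom, TcR and env. Recombination-deficient host strains are recommended, consistent with the repeated LTRs.
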