Features (pLannotate 1.2.2; 20 found; start..end, strand, type, name):
     32..233     -  CDS            TcR (fragment): tetracycline efflux protein; tet; confers resistance to tetracycline
    234..332     +  CDS            env (fragment): murine leukemia virus gPr80 envelope polyprotein precursor; env; proteolytically cleaved into gp70SU and p15TM subunits
    374..890     +  LTR            5' LTR: 5' long terminal repeat from murine embryonic stem cell virus
    954..1295    +  misc_feature   MESV Ψ: packaging signal of murine embryonic stem cell virus
   1362..1778    +  CDS            gag (truncated): truncated Moloney murine leukemia virus (MMLV) gag gene lacking the start codon
   1837..2397    +  misc_feature   IRES: internal ribosome entry site (IRES) of the encephalomyocarditis virus (EMCV)
   2400..2777    +  CDS            H2bc3: H2B1B_MOUSE - Also known as Hist1h2bb Experimental evidence at protein level: Swiss-Prot protein existence level 1. Core component of nucleosome. Nucleosomes wrap and compact DNA into chromatin, limiting DNA accessibility to the cellular machineries which require DNA as a template. Histones thereby play a central role in transcription regulation, DNA repair, DNA replication and chromosomal stability. DNA accessibility is regulated via a complex set of post-translational modifications of histones, also called histone code, and nucleosome remodeling. From Mus musculus (Mouse).
   2856..2882    +  CDS            3xHA (fragment): three tandem HA epitope tags
   2962..2992    +  misc_feature   MCS (fragment): pUC18/19 multiple cloning site
   3112..3626    +  LTR            3' LTR: 3' long terminal repeat from murine embryonic stem cell virus
   3788..3804    -  protein_bind   lac operator: The lac repressor binds to the lac operator to inhibit transcription in E. coli. This inhibition can be relieved by adding lactose or isopropyl-β-D-thiogalactopyranoside (IPTG). lac repressor encoded by lacI
   3812..3842    -  promoter       lac promoter: promoter for the E. coli lac operon
   3857..3878    -  protein_bind   CAP binding site: CAP binding activates transcription in the presence of cAMP. E. coli catabolite activator protein
   3891..3983    -  CDS            lacI (fragment): lac repressor; lacI; The lac repressor binds to the lac operator to inhibit transcription in E. coli. This inhibition can be relieved by adding lactose or isopropyl-β-D-thiogalactopyranoside (IPTG).
   4166..4754    -  rep_origin     ori: high-copy-number ColE1/pMB1/pBR322/pUC origin of replication
   4925..5785    -  CDS            AmpR: β-lactamase; bla; confers resistance to ampicillin, carbenicillin, and related antibiotics
   5786..5890    -  promoter       AmpR promoter: bla
   5985..6020    +  CDS            rop (fragment): Rop protein, which maintains plasmids at low copy number; rop
   6122..6221    +  misc_feature   bom (fragment): basis of mobility region from pBR322
   6227..32      -  CDS            lacZα (fragment) (across the origin): LacZα fragment of β-galactosidase; lacZ fragment
>Addgene plasmid #241497 | pMIHP-16175 AU1.HA.VSVG | addgene full sequence | sequence record 481835 | Addgene NGS Result
TTTTCCCAGTCACGACGTTGTAAAACGACGGCGCAAGGAATGGTGCATGCAAGGAGATGGCGCCCAACAG
TCCCCCGGCCACGGGGCCTGCCACCATACCCACGCCGAAACAAGCGCTCATGAGCCCGAAGTGGCGAGCC
CGATCTTCCCCATCGGTGATGTCGGCGATATAGGCGCCAGCAACCGCACCTGTGGCGCCGGTGATGCCGG
CCACGATGCGTCCGGCGTAGAGGCGATTAGTCCAATTTGTTAAAGACAGGATATCAGTGGTCCAGGCTCT
AGTTTTGACTCAACAATATCACCAGCTGAAGCCTATAGAGTACGAGCCATAGATAAAATAAAAGATTTTA
TTTAGTCTCCAGAAAAAGGGGGGAATGAAAGACCCCACCTGTAGGTTTGGCAAGCTAGCTTAAGTAACGC
CATTTTGCAAGGCATGGAAAATACATAACTGAGAATAGAGAAGTTCAGATCAAGGTTAGGAACAGAGAGA
CAGCAGAATATGGGCCAAACAGGATATCTGTGGTAAGCAGTTCCTGCCCCGGCTCAGGGCCAAGAACAGA
TGGTCCCCAGATGCGGTCCCGCCCTCAGCAGTTTCTAGAGAACCATCAGATGTTTCCAGGGTGCCCCAAG
GACCTGAAATGACCCTGTGCCTTATTTGAACTAACCAATCAGTTCGCTTCTCGCTTCTGTTCGCGCGCTT
CTGCTCCCCGAGCTCAATAAAAGAGCCCACAACCCCTCACTCGGCGCGCCAGTCCTCCGATAGACTGCGT
CGCCCGGGTACCCGTATTCCCAATAAAGCCTCTTGCTGTTTGCATCCGAATCGTGGACTCGCTGATCCTT
GGGAGGGTCTCCTCAGATTGATTGACTGCCCACCTCGGGGGTCTTTCATTTGGAGGTTCCACCGAGATTT
GGAGACCCCTGCCCAGGGACCACCGACCCCCCCGCCGGGAGGTAAGCTGGCCAGCGGTCGTTTCGTGTCT
GTCTCTGTCTTTGTGCGTGTTTGTGCCGGCATCTAATGTTTGCGCCTGCGTCTGTACTAGTTAGCTAACT
AGCTCTGTATCTGGCGGACCCGTGGTGGAACTGACGAGTTCTGAACACCCGGCCGCAACCCTGGGAGACG
TCCCAGGGACTTTGGGGGCCGTTTTTGTGGCCCGACCTGAGGAAGGGAGTCGATGTGGAATCCGACCCCG
TCAGGATATGTGGTTCTGGTAGGAGACGAGAACCTAAAACAGTTCCCGCCTCCGTCTGAATTTTTGCTTT
CGGTTTGGAACCGAAGCCGCGCGTCTTGTCTGCTGCAGCGCTGCAGCATCGTTCTGTGTTGTCTCTGTCT
GACTGTGTTTCTGTATTTGTCTGAAAATTAGGGCCAGACTGTTACCACTCCCTTAAGTTTGACCTTAGGT
CACTGGAAAGATGTCGAGCGGATCGCTCACAACCAGTCGGTAGATGTCAAGAAGAGACGTTGGGTTACCT
TCTGCTCTGCAGAATGGCCAACCTTTAACGTCGGATGGCCGCGAGACGGCACCTTTAACCGAGACCTCAT
CACCCAGGTTAAGATCAAGGTCTTTTCACCTGGCCCGCATGGACACCCAGACCAGGTCCCCTACATCGTG
ACCTGGGAAGCCTTGGCTTTTGACCCCCCTCCCTGGGTCAAGCCCTTTGTACACCCTAAGCCTCCGCCTC
CTCTTCCTCCATCCGCCCCGTCTCTCCCCCTTGAACCTCCTCGTTCGACCCCGCCTCGATCCTCCCTTTA
TCCAGCCCTCACTCCTTCTCTAGGCGCCGGAATTCCGAACAGTCTTCCGTAATAGAAGACACAAGGCTCG
AGCGGGATCAATTCCGCCCCCCCCCTAACGTTACTGGCCGAAGCCGCTTGGAATAAGGCCGGTGTGCGTT
TGTCTATATGTTATTTTCCACCATATTGCCGTCTTTTGGCAATGTGAGGGCCCGGAAACCTGGCCCTGTC
TTCTTGACGAGCATTCCTAGGGGTCTTTCCCCTCTCGCCAAAGGAATGCAAGGTCTGTTGAATGTCGTGA
AGGAAGCAGTTCCTCTGGAAGCTTCTTGAAGACAAACAACGTCTGTAGCGACCCTTTGCAGGCAGCGGAA
CCCCCCACCTGGCGACAGGTGCCTCTGCGGCCAAAAGCCACGTGTATAAGATACACCTGCAAAGGCGGCA
CAACCCCAGTGCCACGTTGTGAGTTGGATAGTTGTGGAAAGAGTCAAATGGCTCTCCTCAAGCGTATTCA
ACAAGGGGCTGAAGGATGCCCAGAAGGTACCCCATTGTATGGGATCTGATCTGGGGCCTCGGTGCACATG
CTTTACATGTGTTTAGTCGAGGTTAAAAAAACGTCTAGGCCCCCCGAACCACGGGGACGTGGTTTTCCTT
TGAAAAACACGATAATACCATGCCAGAGCCTTCTAAGTCTGCACCAGCCCCTAAGAAGGGATCTAAGAAA
GCCATCTCTAAGGCGCAGAAGAAGGATGGCAAGAAGCGCAAGCGCAGCCGCAAGGAGAGCTATTCGGTGT
ACGTGTACAAGGTGCTGAAGCAAGTGCACCCCGACACCGGCATCTCCTCCAAGGCCATGGGCATCATGAA
CTCGTTCGTGAACGACATCTTCGAGCGCATCGCGAGCGAGGCGTCCCGCCTGGCGCATTACAACAAGCGC
TCGACCATCACGTCCCGGGAGATCCAGACGGCCGTGCGCCTGCTGCTGCCCGGGGAGCTGGCCAAGCACG
CCGTGTCGGAGGGCACTAAGGCCGTCACCAAGTACACCAGCTCCAAGGACCCACCGGTCGCCACCGGATC
CACGGTCGCCACCATGGGCGACACCTATCGGTACATTGGAGGAGGCGGGGGAGGGTACCCATACGATGTG
CCAGATTACGCTGGAGGAGGCGGGGGAGGGTATACAGATATCGAAATGAATAGACTCGGAAAGGGCATGC
TGATGGTGTAAGCGGCCGCGACTCTAGAGTCGACCTGCAGGCATGCAAGCTTCAGGTAGCCGGCTAACGT
TAACAACCGGTACCTCTAGAACTATAGCTAGCATGCGCAAATTTAAAGCGCTGATATCGATAAAATAAAA
GATTTTATTTAGTCTCCAGAAAAAGGGGGGAATGAAAGACCCCACCTGTAGGTTTGGCAAGCTAGCTTAA
GTAACGCCATTTTGCAAGGCATGGAAAATACATAACTGAGAATAGAGAAGTTCAGATCAAGGTTAGGAAC
AGAGAGACAGCAGAATATGGGCCAAACAGGATATCTGTGGTAAGCAGTTCCTGCCCCGGCTCAGGGCCAA
GAACAGATGGTCCCCAGATGCGGTCCCGCCCTCAGCAGTTTCTAGAGAACCATCAGATGTTTCCAGGGTG
CCCCAAGGACCTGAAATGACCCTGTGCCTTATTTGAACTAACCAATCAGTTCGCTTCTCGCTTCTGTTCG
CGCGCTTCTGCTCCCCGAGCTCAATAAAAGAGCCCACAACCCCTCACTCGGCGCGCCAGTCCTCCGATAG
ACTGCGTCGCCCGGGTACCCGTGTATCCAATAAACCCTCTTGCAGTTGCATCCGACTTGTGGTCTCGCTG
TTCCTTGGGAGGGTCTCCTCTGAGTGATTGACTACCCGTCAGCGGGGGTCTTTCATGGGTAACAGTTTCT
TGAAGTTGGAGAACAACATTCTGAGGGTAGGAGTCGAATATTAAGTAATCCTGACTCAATTAGCCACTGT
TTTGAATCCACATACTCCAATACTCCTGAAATAGTTCATTATGGACAGCGCAGAAAGAGCTGGGGAGAAT
TGTGAAATTGTTATCCGCTCACAATTCCACACAACATACGAGCCGGAAGCATAAAGTGTAAAGCCTGGGG
TGCCTAATGAGTGAGCTAACTCACATTAATTGCGTTGCGCTCACTGCCCGCTTTCCAGTCGGGAAACCTG
TCGTGCCAGCTGCATTAATGAATCGGCCAACGCGCGGGGAGAGGCGGTTTGCGTATTGGGCGCTCTTCCG
CTTCCTCGCTCACTGACTCGCTGCGCTCGGTCGTTCGGCTGCGGCGAGCGGTATCAGCTCACTCAAAGGC
GGTAATACGGTTATCCACAGAATCAGGGGATAACGCAGGAAAGAACATGTGAGCAAAAGGCCAGCAAAAG
GCCAGGAACCGTAAAAAGGCCGCGTTGCTGGCGTTTTTCCATAGGCTCCGCCCCCCTGACGAGCATCACA
AAAATCGACGCTCAAGTCAGAGGTGGCGAAACCCGACAGGACTATAAAGATACCAGGCGTTTCCCCCTGG
AAGCTCCCTCGTGCGCTCTCCTGTTCCGACCCTGCCGCTTACCGGATACCTGTCCGCCTTTCTCCCTTCG
GGAAGCGTGGCGCTTTCTCATAGCTCACGCTGTAGGTATCTCAGTTCGGTGTAGGTCGTTCGCTCCAAGC
TGGGCTGTGTGCACGAACCCCCCGTTCAGCCCGACCGCTGCGCCTTATCCGGTAACTATCGTCTTGAGTC
CAACCCGGTAAGACACGACTTATCGCCACTGGCAGCAGCCACTGGTAACAGGATTAGCAGAGCGAGGTAT
GTAGGCGGTGCTACAGAGTTCTTGAAGTGGTGGCCTAACTACGGCTACACTAGAAGAACAGTATTTGGTA
TCTGCGCTCTGCTGAAGCCAGTTACCTTCGGAAAAAGAGTTGGTAGCTCTTGATCCGGCAAACAAACCAC
CGCTGGTAGCGGTGGTTTTTTTGTTTGCAAGCAGCAGATTACGCGCAGAAAAAAAGGATCTCAAGAAGAT
CCTTTGATCTTTTCTACGGGGTCTGACGCTCAGTGGAACGAAAACTCACGTTAAGGGATTTTGGTCATGA
GATTATCAAAAAGGATCTTCACCTAGATCCTTTTAAATTAAAAATGAAGTTTTAAATCAATCTAAAGTAT
ATATGAGTAAACTTGGTCTGACAGTTACCAATGCTTAATCAGTGAGGCACCTATCTCAGCGATCTGTCTA
TTTCGTTCATCCATAGTTGCCTGACTCCCCGTCGTGTAGATAACTACGATACGGGAGGGCTTACCATCTG
GCCCCAGTGCTGCAATGATACCGCGAGACCCACGCTCACCGGCTCCAGATTTATCAGCAATAAACCAGCC
AGCCGGAAGGGCCGAGCGCAGAAGTGGTCCTGCAACTTTATCCGCCTCCATCCAGTCTATTAATTGTTGC
CGGGAAGCTAGAGTAAGTAGTTCGCCAGTTAATAGTTTGCGCAACGTTGTTGCCATTGCTACAGGCATCG
TGGTGTCACGCTCGTCGTTTGGTATGGCTTCATTCAGCTCCGGTTCCCAACGATCAAGGCGAGTTACATG
ATCCCCCATGTTGTGCAAAAAAGCGGTTAGCTCCTTCGGTCCTCCGATCGTTGTCAGAAGTAAGTTGGCC
GCAGTGTTATCACTCATGGTTATGGCAGCACTGCATAATTCTCTTACTGTCATGCCATCCGTAAGATGCT
TTTCTGTGACTGGTGAGTACTCAACCAAGTCATTCTGAGAATAGTGTATGCGGCGACCGAGTTGCTCTTG
CCCGGCGTCAATACGGGATAATACCGCGCCACATAGCAGAACTTTAAAAGTGCTCATCATTGGAAAACGT
TCTTCGGGGCGAAAACTCTCAAGGATCTTACCGCTGTTGAGATCCAGTTCGATGTAACCCACTCGTGCAC
CCAACTGATCTTCAGCATCTTTTACTTTCACCAGCGTTTCTGGGTGAGCAAAAACAGGAAGGCAAAATGC
CGCAAAAAAGGGAATAAGGGCGACACGGAAATGTTGAATACTCATACTCTTCCTTTTTCAATATTATTGA
AGCATTTATCAGGGTTATTGTCTCATGAGCGGATACATATTTGAATGTATTTAGAAAAATAAACAAATAG
GGGTTCCGCGCACATTTCCCCGAAAAGTGCCACCTGACGTCTAAGAAACCATTATTATCATGACATTAAC
CTATAAAAATAGGCGTATCACGAGGCCCTTTCGTCTCGCGCGTTTCGGTGATGACGGTGAAAACCTCTGA
CACATGCAGCTCCCGGAGACGGTCACAGCTTGTCTGTAAGCGGATGCCGGGAGCAGACAAGCCCGTCAGG
GCGCGTCAGCGGGTGTTGGCGGGTGTCGGGGCTGGCTTAACTATGCGGCATCAGAGCAGATTGTACTGAG
AGTGCACCATATGCGGTGTGAAATACCGCACAGATGCGTAAGGAGAAAATACCGCATCAGGCGCCATTCG
CCATTCAGGCTGCGCAACTGTTGGGAAGGGCGATCGGTGCGGGCCTCTTCGCTATTACGCCAGCTGGCGA
AAGGGGGATGTGCTGCAAGGCGATTAAGTTGGGTAACGCCAGGG
